Addgene plasmid #160947: pMKO.1-shAspm
Purpose: Aspm shRNA in pMKO.1 retroviral vector
Depositing lab: Matthew Steinhauser. Depositing organization: Brigham and Women's Hospital. Publication: Targeting nuclear receptor NR4A1-dependent adipocyte progenitor quiescence promotes metabolic adaptation to obesity. Zhang Y, Federation AJ, Kim S, O'Keefe JP, Lun M, Xiang D, Brown JD, Steinhauser ML. J Clin Invest. 2018 Nov 1;128(11):4898-4911. doi: 10.1172/JCI98353. Epub 2018 Oct 2. PubMed 30277475.
Backbone
  Vector backbone: pMKO.1 puro
  Backbone manufacturer: Addgene 8452
  Backbone size w/o insert (bp): 6340
  Total vector size (bp): 6369
  Vector type: Retroviral, RNAi
  Selectable markers: Puromycin
Growth in bacteria
  Bacterial resistance: Ampicillin, 100 μg/mL
  Growth temperature: 37°C
  Growth strain: NEB Stable
  Copy number: High Copy
Gene/Insert
  Gene/Insert name: Aspm shRNA
  gRNA/shRNA sequence: TRCN0000110639: CCTGTGTTCTTCAGTCCTATT
  Species: M. musculus (mouse)
  Entrez Gene: Aspm (a.k.a. Calmbp1, D330028K02Rik, MCPH5, Sha1)
  Promoter: U6
  Cloning method: Restriction Enzyme; 5′ cloning site AgeI (destroyed during cloning); 3′ cloning site EcoRI (not destroyed)
  Sequencing primers: 5′ hU6; 3′ pMKO.1 Rev: GCTTGTACTCGGTCATGGTAAGC
Terms and licenses: Academic/Nonprofit Terms; Industry Terms: Not Available to Industry
How to cite: pMKO.1-shAspm was a gift from Matthew Steinhauser (Addgene plasmid # 160947 ; http://n2t.net/addgene:160947 ; RRID:Addgene_160947)
