[The description below was written by a language model from this plasmid's Addgene catalogue record and pLannotate feature annotations shown in this document.]
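Description:
pMKO.1-shAspm is a Moloney murine leukemia virus-based retroviral RNAi vector, built on the pMKO.1 puro backbone, that delivers a short hairpin RNA against mouse Aspm. The hairpin, a design taken from the TRC shRNA collection, was cloned by restriction digestion between AgeI (destroyed in cloning) and EcoRI sites immediately downstream of a human U6 RNA polymerase III promoter, which drives high-level expression of the small hairpin transcript. Downstream of the shRNA cassette, an SV40 early promoter drives the puromycin N-acetyltransferase gene, so that transduced mammalian cells can be selected with puromycin.

The viral portion begins with a CMV enhancer/promoter fused to a truncated 5' LTR, an arrangement that supports strong production of genomic RNA in packaging cells. This is followed by a Ψ packaging signal extending into a truncated gag region lacking its start codon, which promotes efficient encapsidation. The 3' LTR carries a U3 deletion, making the integrated provirus self-inactivating, so that expression after integration depends on the internal U6 and SV40 promoters rather than on LTR activity. A short env remnant lies upstream of the 3' LTR. The functional gag, pol and env proteins must be supplied in trans.

In bacteria the plasmid replicates from a high-copy ColE1/pUC-type origin and is selected with ampicillin. The sequenced record is about 200 nt longer than the catalogue's stated total size. The associated publication concerns adipocyte progenitor quiescence and metabolic adaptation to obesity, consistent with use of this construct for stable Aspm knockdown in mouse cells.
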