Features (pLannotate 1.2.2; 20 found; start..end, strand, type, name):
      1..241     +  promoter       U6 promoter: RNA polymerase III promoter for human U6 snRNA
    352..423     +  promoter       SV40 promoter (fragment): SV40 enhancer and early promoter
    450..660     +  promoter       SV40 promoter: SV40 early promoter
    678..1277    +  CDS            PuroR: puromycin N-acetyltransferase; pac from Streptomyces alboniger; confers resistance to puromycin
   1331..1431    +  CDS            env (fragment): murine leukemia virus gPr80 envelope polyprotein precursor; env; proteolytically cleaved into gp70SU and p15TM subunits
   1473..1898    +  LTR            3' LTR (ΔU3): self-inactivating 3' long terminal repeat (LTR) from Moloney murine leukemia virus
   1967..2007    +  CDS            rop (fragment): Rop protein, which maintains plasmids at low copy number; rop
   2109..2147    +  misc_feature   bom (fragment): basis of mobility region from pBR322
   2164..2493    +  promoter       SV40 promoter: SV40 enhancer and early promoter
   2499..2600    +  misc_feature   bom (fragment): basis of mobility region from pBR322
   2786..3374    -  rep_origin     ori: high-copy-number ColE1/pMB1/pBR322/pUC origin of replication
   3545..4405    -  CDS            AmpR: β-lactamase; bla; confers resistance to ampicillin, carbenicillin, and related antibiotics
   4406..4510    -  promoter       AmpR promoter: bla
   4536..4632    -  rep_origin     M13 ori (fragment): M13 bacteriophage origin of replication; arrow indicates direction of (+) strand synthesis
   4633..4720    -  promoter       AmpR promoter (fragment): bla
   4906..5285    +  enhancer       CMV enhancer: human cytomegalovirus immediate early enhancer
   5286..5489    +  promoter       CMV promoter: human cytomegalovirus (CMV) immediate early promoter
   5490..5665    +  LTR            5' LTR (truncated): truncated long terminal repeat from Moloney murine sarcoma virus
   5787..6061    +  misc_feature   MESV Ψ (fragment): packaging signal of murine embryonic stem cell virus
   6128..6544    +  CDS            gag (truncated): truncated Moloney murine leukemia virus (MMLV) gag gene lacking the start codon
>Addgene plasmid #160947 | pMKO.1-shAspm | addgene full sequence | sequence record 320023 | Addgene NGS Result
GAGGGCCTATTTCCCATGATTCCTTCATATTTGCATATACGATACAAGGCTGTTAGAGAGATAATTAGAA
TTAATTTGACTGTAAACACAAAGATATTAGTACAAAATACGTGACGTAGAAAGTAATAATTTCTTGGGTA
GTTTGCAGTTTTAAAATTATGTTTTAAAATGGACTATCATATGCTTACCGTAACTTGAAAGTATTTCGAT
TTCTTGGCTTTATATATCTTGTGGAAAGGACGAAACACCGGCCTGTGTTCTTCAGTCCTATTCTCGAGAA
TAGGACTGAAGAACACAGGTTTTTGAATTCGCCAGCACAGTGGTCGACCCTGTGGAATGTGTGTCAGTTA
GGGTGTGGAAAGTCCCCAGGCTTCCCAGCAGGCAGAAGTATGCAAAGCATGCATCTCAATTAGTCAGCAA
CCAGGTGTGGAAAGTCCCCAGGCTCCCCAGCAGGCAGAAGTATGCAAAGCATGCATCTCAATTAGTCAGC
AACCATAGTCCCGCCCCTAACTCCGCCCATCCCGCCCCTAACTCCGCCCAGTTCCGCCCATTCTCCGCCC
CATGGCTGACTAATTTTTTTTATTTATGCAGAGGCCGAGGCCGCCTCGGCCTCTGAGCTATTCCAGAAGT
AGTGAGGAGGCTTTTTTGGAGGCCTAGGCTTTTGCAAAAAGCTTACCATGACCGAGTACAAGCCCACGGT
GCGCCTCGCCACCCGCGACGACGTCCCCAGGGCCGTACGCACCCTCGCCGCCGCGTTCGCCGACTACCCC
GCCACGCGCCACACCGTCGATCCGGACCGCCACATCGAGCGGGTCACCGAGCTGCAAGAACTCTTCCTCA
CGCGCGTCGGGCTCGACATCGGCAAGGTGTGGGTCGCGGACGACGGCGCCGCGGTGGCGGTCTGGACCAC
GCCGGAGAGCGTCGAAGCGGGGGCGGTGTTCGCCGAGATCGGCCCGCGCATGGCCGAGTTGAGCGGTTCC
CGGCTGGCCGCGCAGCAACAGATGGAAGGCCTCCTGGCGCCGCACCGGCCCAAGGAGCCCGCGTGGTTCC
TGGCCACCGTCGGCGTCTCGCCCGACCACCAGGGCAAGGGTCTGGGCAGCGCCGTCGTGCTCCCCGGAGT
GGAGGCGGCCGAGCGCGCCGGGGTGCCCGCCTTCCTGGAGACCTCCGCGCCCCGCAACCTCCCCTTCTAC
GAGCGGCTCGGCTTCACCGTCACCGCCGACGTCGAGGTGCCCGAAGGACCGCGCACCTGGTGCATGACCC
GCAAGCCCGGTGCCTGACGCCCGCCCCACGACCCGCAGCGCCCGACCGAAAGGAGCGCACGACCCCATGC
ATCGATTAGTCCAATTTGTTAAAGACAGGATATCAGTGGTCCAGGCTCTAGTTTTGACTCAACAATATCA
CCAGCTGAAGCCTATAGAGTACGAGCCATAGATAAAATAAAAGATTTTATTTAGTCTCCAGAAAAAGGGG
GGAATGAAAGACCCCACCTGTAGGTTTGGCAAGCTAGCTTAAGTAACGCCATTTTGCAAGGCATGGAAAA
ATACATAACTGAGAATAGAGAAGTTCAGATCAAGGTCAGGAACAGATGGAACAGGGTCGACCCTAGAGAA
CCATCAGATGTTTCCAGGGTGCCCCAAGGACCTGAAATGACCCTGTGCCTTATTTGAACTAACCAATCAG
TTCGCTTCTCGCTTCTGTTCGCGCGCTTCTGCTCCCCGAGCTCAATAAAAGAGCCCACAACCCCTCACTC
GGGGCGCCAGTCCTCCGATTGACTGAGTCGCCCGGGTACCCGTGTATCCAATAAACCCTCTTGCAGTTGC
ATCCGACTTGTGGTCTCGCTGTTCCTTGGGAGGGTCTCCTCTGAGTGATTGACTACCCGTCAGCGGGGGT
CTTTCATTTGGGGGCTCGTCCGGGATCGGGAGACCCCTGCCCAGGGACCACCGACCCACCACCGGGAGGT
AAGCTGGCTGCCTCGCGCGTTTCGGTGATGACGGTGAAAACCTCTGACACATGCAGCTCCCGGAGACGGT
CACAGCTTGTCTGTAAGCGGATGCCGGGAGCAGACAAGCCCGTCAGGGCGCGTCAGCGGGTGTTGGCGGG
TGTCGGGGCGCAGCCATGACCCAGTCACGTAGCGATAGCGGAGTGTAGATCCGGCTGTGGAATGTGTGTC
AGTTAGGGTGTGGAAAGTCCCCAGGCTCCCCAGCAGGCAGAAGTATGCAAAGCATGCATCTCAATTAGTC
AGCAACCAGGTGTGGAAAGTCCCCAGGCTCCCCAGCAGGCAGAAGTATGCAAAGCATGCATCTCAATTAG
TCAGCAACCATAGTCCCGCCCCTAACTCCGCCCATCCCGCCCCTAACTCCGCCCAGTTCCGCCCATTCTC
CGCCCCATGGCTGACTAATTTTTTTTATTTATGCAGAGGCCGAGGCCGCCTCGGCCTCTGAGCTATTCCA
GAAGTAGTGAGGAGGCTTTTTTGGAGGCCTAGGCTTTTGCAAAAAGCTTACTGGCTTAACTATGCGGCAT
CAGAGCAGATTGTACTGAGAGTGCACCATATGCGGTGTGAAATACCGCACAGATGCGTAAGGAGAAAATA
CCGCATCAGGCGCTCTTCCGCTTCCTCGCTCACTGACTCGCTGCGCTCGGTCGTTCGGCTGCGGCGAGCG
GTATCAGCTCACTCAAAGGCGGTAATACGGTTATCCACAGAATCAGGGGATAACGCAGGAAAGAACATGT
GAGCAAAAGGCCAGCAAAAGGCCAGGAACCGTAAAAAGGCCGCGTTGCTGGCGTTTTTCCATAGGCTCCG
CCCCCCTGACGAGCATCACAAAAATCGACGCTCAAGTCAGAGGTGGCGAAACCCGACAGGACTATAAAGA
TACCAGGCGTTTCCCCCTGGAAGCTCCCTCGTGCGCTCTCCTGTTCCGACCCTGCCGCTTACCGGATACC
TGTCCGCCTTTCTCCCTTCGGGAAGCGTGGCGCTTTCTCATAGCTCACGCTGTAGGTATCTCAGTTCGGT
GTAGGTCGTTCGCTCCAAGCTGGGCTGTGTGCACGAACCCCCCGTTCAGCCCGACCGCTGCGCCTTATCC
GGTAACTATCGTCTTGAGTCCAACCCGGTAAGACACGACTTATCGCCACTGGCAGCAGCCACTGGTAACA
GGATTAGCAGAGCGAGGTATGTAGGCGGTGCTACAGAGTTCTTGAAGTGGTGGCCTAACTACGGCTACAC
TAGAAGAACAGTATTTGGTATCTGCGCTCTGCTGAAGCCAGTTACCTTCGGAAAAAGAGTTGGTAGCTCT
TGATCCGGCAAACAAACCACCGCTGGTAGCGGTGGTTTTTTTGTTTGCAAGCAGCAGATTACGCGCAGAA
AAAAAGGATCTCAAGAAGATCCTTTGATCTTTTCTACGGGGTCTGACGCTCAGTGGAACGAAAACTCACG
TTAAGGGATTTTGGTCATGAGATTATCAAAAAGGATCTTCACCTAGATCCTTTTAAATTAAAAATGAAGT
TTTAAATCAATCTAAAGTATATATGAGTAAACTTGGTCTGACAGTTACCAATGCTTAATCAGTGAGGCAC
CTATCTCAGCGATCTGTCTATTTCGTTCATCCATAGTTGCCTGACTCCCCGTCGTGTAGATAACTACGAT
ACGGGAGGGCTTACCATCTGGCCCCAGTGCTGCAATGATACCGCGAGACCCACGCTCACCGGCTCCAGAT
TTATCAGCAATAAACCAGCCAGCCGGAAGGGCCGAGCGCAGAAGTGGTCCTGCAACTTTATCCGCCTCCA
TCCAGTCTATTAATTGTTGCCGGGAAGCTAGAGTAAGTAGTTCGCCAGTTAATAGTTTGCGCAACGTTGT
TGCCATTGCTACAGGCATCGTGGTGTCACGCTCGTCGTTTGGTATGGCTTCATTCAGCTCCGGTTCCCAA
CGATCAAGGCGAGTTACATGATCCCCCATGTTGTGCAAAAAAGCGGTTAGCTCCTTCGGTCCTCCGATCG
TTGTCAGAAGTAAGTTGGCCGCAGTGTTATCACTCATGGTTATGGCAGCACTGCATAATTCTCTTACTGT
CATGCCATCCGTAAGATGCTTTTCTGTGACTGGTGAGTACTCAACCAAGTCATTCTGAGAATAGTGTATG
CGGCGACCGAGTTGCTCTTGCCCGGCGTCAATACGGGATAATACCGCGCCACATAGCAGAACTTTAAAAG
TGCTCATCATTGGAAAACGTTCTTCGGGGCGAAAACTCTCAAGGATCTTACCGCTGTTGAGATCCAGTTC
GATGTAACCCACTCGTGCACCCAACTGATCTTCAGCATCTTTTACTTTCACCAGCGTTTCTGGGTGAGCA
AAAACAGGAAGGCAAAATGCCGCAAAAAAGGGAATAAGGGCGACACGGAAATGTTGAATACTCATACTCT
TCCTTTTTCAATATTATTGAAGCATTTATCAGGGTTATTGTCTCATGAGCGGATACATATTTGAATGTAT
TTAGAAAAATAAACAAATAGGGGTTCCGCGCACATTTCCCCGAAAAGTGCCACCTAAATTGTAAGCGTTA
ATATTTTGTTAAAATTCGCGTTAAATTTTTGTTAAATCAGCTCATTTTTTAACCAATAGGCCGAAATCGG
CAAAATCCCTTAATTATTGAAGCATTTATCAGGGTTATTGTCTCATGAGCGGATACATATTTGAATGTAT
TTAGAAAAATAAACAAATAGGGGTTCCGCGCACATTTCCCCGAAAAGTGCCACCTGACGTCTAAGAAACC
ATTATTATCATGACATTAACCTATAAAAATAGGCGTATCACGAGGCCCTTTCGTCTTCAAGAATTAGCTT
GGCCATTGCATACGTTGTATCCATATCATAATATGTACATTTATATTGGCTCATGTCCAACATTACCGCC
ATGTTGACATTGATTATTGACTAGTTATTAATAGTAATCAATTACGGGGTCATTAGTTCATAGCCCATAT
ATGGAGTTCCGCGTTACATAACTTACGGTAAATGGCCCGCCTGGCTGACCGCCCAACGACCCCCGCCCAT
TGACGTCAATAATGACGTATGTTCCCATAGTAACGCCAATAGGGACTTTCCATTGACGTCAATGGGTGGA
GTATTTACGGTAAACTGCCCACTTGGCAGTACATCAAGTGTATCATATGCCAAGTACGCCCCCTATTGAC
GTCAATGACGGTAAATGGCCCGCCTGGCATTATGCCCAGTACATGACCTTATGGGACTTTCCTACTTGGC
AGTACATCTACGTATTAGTCATCGCTATTACCATGGTGATGCGGTTTTGGCAGTACATCAATGGGCGTGG
ATAGCGGTTTGACTCACGGGGATTTCCAAGTCTCCACCCCATTGACGTCAATGGGAGTTTGTTTTGGCAC
CAAAATCAACGGGACTTTCCAAAATGTCGTAACAACTCCGCCCCATTGACGCAAATGGGCGGTAGGCGTG
TACGGTGGGAGGTCTATATAAGCAGAGCTCAATAAAAGAGCCCACAACCCCTCACTCGGCGCGCCAGTCT
TCCGATAGACTGCGTCGCCCGGGTACCCGTATTCCCAATAAAGCCTCTTGCTGTTTGCATCCGAATCGTG
GTCTCGCTGTTCCTTGGGAGGGTCTCCTCTGAGTGATTGACTACCCACGACGGGGGTCTTTCATTTGGGG
GCTCGTCCGGGATTTGGAGACCCCTGCCCAGGGACCACCGACCCACCACCGGGAGGTAAGCTGGCCAGCA
ACTTATCTGTGTCTGTCCGATTGTCTAGTGTCTATGTTTGATGTTATGCGCCTGCGTCTGTACTAGTTAG
CTAACTAGCTCTGTATCTGGCGGACCCGTGGTGGAACTGACGAGTTCTGAACACCCGGCCGCAACCCTGG
GAGACGTCCCAGGGACTTTGGGGGCCGTTTTTGTGGCCCGACCTGAGGAAGGGAGTCGATGTGGAATCCG
ACCCCGTCAGGATATGTGGTTCTGGTAGGAGACGAGAACCTAAAACAGTTCCCGCCTCCGTCTGAATTTT
TGCTTTCGGTTTGGAACCGAAGCCGCGCGTCTTGTCTGCTGCAGCGCTGCAGCATCGTTCTGTGTTGTCT
CTGTCTGACTGTGTTTCTGTATTTGTCTGAAAATTAGGGCCAGACTGTTACCACTCCCTTAAGTTTGACC
TTAGGTCACTGGAAAGATGTCGAGCGGATCGCTCACAACCAGTCGGTAGATGTCAAGAAGAGACGTTGGG
TTACCTTCTGCTCTGCAGAATGGCCAACCTTTAACGTCGGATGGCCGCGAGACGGCACCTTTAACCGAGA
CCTCATCACCCAGGTTAAGATCAAGGTCTTTTCACCTGGCCCGCATGGACACCCAGACCAGGTCCCCTAC
ATCGTGACCTGGGAAGCCTTGGCTTTTGACCCCCCTCCCTGGGTCAAGCCCTTTGTACACCCTAAGCCTC
CGCCTCCTCTTCCTCCATCCGCCCCGTCTCTCCCCCTTGAACCTCCTCGTTCGACCCCGCCTCGATCCTC
CCTTTATCCAGCCCTCACTCCTTCTCTAGGCGCCGGAATTGAAGATCTGTCGACAAGGTCGGGCAGGAA
